>Addgene plasmid #147277 | pAc5.1B-lambdaN-HA-DmNot2-mut1-dsRNAres_Q | depositor full sequence | sequence record 289724 | Full Sequence
CTTCAAGGAATTAATTCTATATTCTAAAAACACAAATGATACTTCTAAAAAAAATCATGAATGGCATCAA
CTCTGAATCAAATCTTTGCAGATGCACCTACTTCTCATTTCCACTGTCACATCATTTTTCCAGATCTCGC
TGCCTGTTATGTGGCCCACAAACCAAGACACGTTTTATGGCCATTAAAGCTGGCTGATCGTCGCCAAACA
CCAAATACATATCAATATGTACATTCGAGAAAGAAGCGATCAAAGAAGCGTCTTCGGGCGAGTAGGAGAA
TGCGGAGGAGAAGGAGAACGAGCTGATCTAGTATCTCTCCACAATCCAATGCCAACTGACCAACTGGCCA
TATTCGGAGCAATTTGAAGCCAATTTCCATCGCCTGGCGATCGCTCCATTCTTGGCTATATGTTTTTCAC
CGTTCCCGGGGCCATTTTCAAAGACTCGTCGGTAAGATAAGATTGTGTCACTCGCTGTCTCTCTTCATTT
GTCGAAGAATGCTGAGGAATTTCGCGATGACGTCGGCGAGTATTTTGAAGAATGAGAATAATTTGTATTT
ATACGAAAATCAGTTAGTGGAATTTTCTACAAAAACATGTTATCTATAGATAATTTTGTTGCAAAATATG
TTGACTATGACAAAGATTGTATGTATATACCTTTAATGTATTCTCATTTTCTTATGTATTTATAATGGCA
ATGATGATACTGATGATATTTTAAGATGATGCCAGACCACAGGCTGATTTCTGCGTCTTTTGCCGAACGC
AGTGCATGTGCGGTTGTTGTTTTTTGGAATAGTTTCAATTTTCGGACTGTCCGCTTTGATTTCAGTTTCT
TGGCTTATTCAAAAAGCAAAGTAAAGCCAAAAAAGCGAGATGGCAATACCAAATGCGGCAAAACGGTAGT
GGAAGGAAAGGGGTGCGGGGCAGCGGAAGGAAGGGTGGGGCGGGGCGTGGCGGGGTCTGTGGCTGGGCGC
GACGTCACCGACGTTGGAGCCACTCCTTTGACCATGTGTGCGTGTGTGTATTATTCGTGTCTCGCCACTC
GCCGGTTGTTTTTTTCTTTTTATCTCGCTCTCTCTAGCGCCATCTCGTACGCATGCTCAACGCACCGCAT
GTTGCCGTGTCCTTTATGCGTCATTTTGGCTCGAAATAGGCAATTATTTAAACAAAGATTAGTCAACGAA
AACGCTAAAATAAATAAGTCTACAATATGGTTACTTATTGCCATGTGTGTGCAGCCAACGATAGCAACAA
AAGCAACAACACAGTGGCTTTCCCTCTTTCACTTTTTGTTTGCAAGCGCGTGCGAGCAAGACGGCACGAC
CGGCAAACGCAATTACGCTGACAAAGAGCAGACGAAGTTTTGGCCGAAAAACATCAAGGCGCCTGATACG
AATGCATTTGCAATAACAATTGCGATATTTAATATTGTTTATGAAGCTGTTTGACTTCAAAACACACAAA
AAAAAAAATAAAACAAATTATTTGAAAGAGAATTAGGAATCGGACAGCTTATCGTTACGGGCTAACAGCA
CACCGAGACGAAATAGCTTACCTGACGTCACAGCCTCTGGAAGAACTGCCGCCAAGCAGAGAGAGAGAGA
AAAAGAGGGAGAGCAGCTTAGACCGCATGTGCTTGTGTGTGAGGCGTCTCTCTCTTCGTCTCCTGTTTGC
GCAAACGCATAGACTGCACTGAGAAAATCGATTACCTATTTTTTATGAATGAATATTTGCACTATTACTA
TTCAAAACTATTAAGATAGCAATCACATTCAATAGCCAAATACTATACCACCTGAGCGATGCAACGAAAT
GATCAATTTGAGCAAAAATGCTGCATATTTAGGACGGCATCATTATAGAAATGCTTCTTGCTGTGTACTT
TTCTCTCGTCTGGCAGCTGTTTCGCCGTTATTGTTAAAACCGGCTTAAGTTAGGTGTGTTTTCTACGACT
AGTGATGCCCCTACTAGAAGATGTGTGTTGCACAAATGTCCCTGAATAACCAATTTGAAGTGCAGATAGC
AGTAAACGTAAGCTAATATGAATATTATTTAACTGTAATGTTTTAATATCGCTGGACATTACTAATAAAC
CCACTATAAACACATGTACATATGTATGTTTTGGCATACAATGAGTAGTTGGGGAAAAAATGTGTAAAAG
CACCGTGACCATCACAGCATAAAGATAACCAGCTGAAGTATCGAATATGAGTAACCCCCAAATTGAATCA
CATGCCGCAACTGATAGGACCCATGGAAGTACACTCTTCATGGCGATATACAAGACACACACAAGCACGA
ACACCCAGTTGCGGAGGAAATTCTCCGTAAATGAAAACCCAATCGGCGAACAATTCATACCCATATATGG
TAAAAGTTTTGAACGCGACTTGAGAGCGGAGAGCATTGCGGCTGATAAGGTTTTAGCGCTAAGCGGGCTT
TATAAAACGGGCTGCGGGACCAGTTTTCATATCACTACCGTTTGAGTTCTTGTGCTGTGTGGATACTCCT
CCCGACACAAAGCCGCTCCATCAGCCAGCAGTCGTCTAATCCAGAGACCCCGGATCGGGGTACCAACATG
GACGCACAAACACGACGACGTGAGCGTCGCGCTGAGAAACAAGCTCAATGGAAAGCTGCAAACGGTGGAT
CTCCTCCACATATGGCTTACCCATACGATGTTCCAGATTACGCTCCTCCAAGCTTGATGGCGAATTTAAA
TTTTCAACAACCCCCGAGAAGTATAGCGAACGCGGCGTTAGCTGGCCGGACAACAGGCGGATTCGGTGGT
AGCTCCCTGGCTGGCCATGTGACGCCCACGTCGGGCATGTTTCAAACCGACTTCGCCAACTCCTATCCAG
GAACGGCGAACTACGGACAGGCGCCGCAGCAGCAGCAACAACAGCAGCAGCAGCCCCAACTGTCGCCGAA
CCGGAATGCCCAGCTGTCGGTCGGCGGACCCGCCATCTCGAGCGGCAACCGCAACGCCAACCTCTTCGGC
CAGCGTCAGTTTGTGGAGCGGCGAGCCATGCAAGGATTGGGCAGTGGCCCCATGTCGAACATGGGCAACT
TCATGCAGACGGGTCGCGGCGGCTACGGAACGGGCGGAGGCGGTGGCGGTCCTTTGAATAACTTCCACGT
GTTCGGCGGCGGCGGTGGTAGCGACACCTCCACGCCTGCCCTGCTCGATCCCACGGAGTTCCCCTCCTTG
ACCAACGCTCGTGGACAAAATGATCAAACGTTGCCGCAGTCCAACCCCTTGCAACCCCCCGGATCCAAGC
CGTACGGAAACTTTTTCACGTCATTCGGAATGGTCAAACAGCCCACCAGTGAACAGAGCGAATTTACCAT
GTCAAATGAAGATTTTCCAGCCCTTCCCGGAACGCAGAATTCCGATGGAACGACCAATGCCGTCGGTTCC
GTGGCTGGCACGGGCGGAAGCGGCGGAGCTAGCACGGAAAATCATCTGGATGGAACCGAGAAACCCATGA
ACTCCATCGTCGTGTCCGGCAGTGCCTCCGGATCCTCCGGAAGCAATGTGGGAGTCGTCGGAGGAAACGG
ACTGGGAGCTGTCGGATCGGGAATTGGTGGACTGGCGGTCGGAGGAGGAGGCGGCGCGGGATCCAGTGGC
GGAGGCGGCGTGGGAGGAAACGCGGCTTCCGGAGTCGTGGGAGGTAGCCACGTTGGCTTGGTCGGATCGA
ATTCCGGAATCGGAGGAGTGAATTCCGTTCCGAATTCCAACGCTATGATGGGAGTTGGAGGAGGATTGGG
TTCGGGCTCCGGATCCTCAGGTTCCGGCGCCGGAGGAGAACACTTGAATGACAACAGCTCCAATGACAAG
CTCGTTAAATCCGGAGTCCAGACATCCCCGGACGGTAAAGTGACGAATATTCCGGCCACGATGGTCAATA
ATCAATTTGGAATGGTCGGATTGTTGACCTTTATCCGCGCGGCGGAGACCGACCCGAACTTGGTCACCTT
GAGCTTGGGTACGGATCTCACGGGTTTAGGCCTGAACCTGAACTCGCAGGAGAGCTTGCATACAACCTTC
GCTGGCCCCTTCGTAGCACAGCCCTGCAGAGCACAAGACGTTGAGTTCAACGTGCCACCCGAATATCTGA
TTAACTTTGCGATAAGAGACAAACTAACAGCGCCGGTACTGAAAAAGCTGCAAGAAGACCTGCTCGCTTT
CCTTTTTGCCACGAACATCGGCGATATGATGCAATTGATGGCAGCTGCTGAATTGCATAGTCGCGAGTGG
CGATACCACGTGGAGGAGAAAATATGGATAACTCGAATTCCTGGCATTGATCAATATGAAAAAAATGGTA
CAAAAGAGCGCGGCACCTTCTACTACGCTGATGCGCAAAGTTGGAAACGTTTGTCCAAGGTTTTCCAAAT
AGATCCCGAGAAATTAGATAAATGTCCCAATATAAGTGCGTTTATGAATGGACAGTCTGTATAATCTAGA
GGGCCCGCGGTTCGAAGGTAAGCCTATCCCTAACCCTCTCCTCGGTCTCGATTCTACGCGTACCGGTCAT
CATCACCATCACCATTGAGTTTAAACCCGCTGATCAGCCTCGACTGTGCCTTCTAAGGCCTGAGCTCGCT
GATCAGCCTCGATCGAGGATCCAGACATGATAAGATACATTGATGAGTTTGGACAAACCACAACTAGAAT
GCAGTGAAAAAAATGCTTTATTTGTGAAATTTGTGATGCTATTGCTTTATTTGTAACCATTATAAGCTGC
AATAAACAAGTTAACAACAACAATTGCATTCATTTTATGTTTCAGGTTCAGGGGGAGGTGTGGGAGGTTT
TTTAAAGCAAGTAAAACCTCTACAAATGTGGTATGGCTGATTATGATCAGTCGACCGATGCCCTTGAGAG
CCTTCAACCCAGTCAGCTCCTTCCGGTGGGCGCGGGGCATGACTATCGTCGCCGCACTTATGACTGTCTT
CTTTATCATGCAACTCGTAGGACAGGTGCCGGCAGCGCTCTGGGTCATTTTCGGCGAGGACCGCTTTCGC
TGGAGCGCGACGATGATCGGCCTGTCGCTTGCGGTATTCGGAATCTTGCACGCCCTCGCTCAAGCCTTCG
TCACTGGTCCCGCCACCAAACGTTTCGGCGAGAAGCAGGCCATTATCGCCGGCATGGCGGCCGACGCGCT
GGGCTACGTCTTGCTGGCGTTCGCGACGCGAGGCTGGATGGCCTTCCCCATTATGATTCTTCTCGCTTCC
GGCGGCATCGGGATGCCCGCGTTGCAGGCCATGCTGTCCAGGCAGGTAGATGACGACCATCAGGGACAGC
TTCAAGGATCGCTCGCGGCTCTTACCAGCCAGCAAAAGGCCAGGAACCGTAAAAAGGCCGCGTTGCTGGC
GTTTTTCCATAGGCTCCGCCCCCCTGACGAGCATCACAAAAATCGACGCTCAAGTCAGAGGTGGCGAAAC
CCGACAGGACTATAAAGATACCAGGCGTTTCCCCCTGGAAGCTCCCTCGTGCGCTCTCCTGTTCCGACCC
TGCCGCTTACCGGATACCTGTCCGCCTTTCTCCCTTCGGGAAGCGTGGCGCTTTCTCAATGCTCACGCTG
TAGGTATCTCAGTTCGGTGTAGGTCGTTCGCTCCAAGCTGGGCTGTGTGCACGAACCCCCCGTTCAGCCC
GACCGCTGCGCCTTATCCGGTAACTATCGTCTTGAGTCCAACCCGGTAAGACACGACTTATCGCCACTGG
CAGCAGCCACTGGTAACAGGATTAGCAGAGCGAGGTATGTAGGCGGTGCTACAGAGTTCTTGAAGTGGTG
GCCTAACTACGGCTACACTAGAAGGACAGTATTTGGTATCTGCGCTCTGCTGAAGCCAGTTACCTTCGGA
AAAAGAGTTGGTAGCTCTTGATCCGGCAAACAAACCACCGCTGGTAGCGGTGGTTTTTTTGTTTGCAAGC
AGCAGATTACGCGCAGAAAAAAAGGATCTCAAGAAGATCCTTTGATCTTTTCTACGGGGTCTGACGCTCA
GTGGAACGAAAACTCACGTTAAGGGATTTTGGTCATGAGATTATCAAAAAGGATCTTCACCTAGATCCTT
TTAAATTAAAAATGAAGTTTTAAATCAATCTAAAGTATATATGAGTAAACTTGGTCTGACAGTTACCAAT
GCTTAATCAGTGAGGCACCTATCTCAGCGATCTGTCTATTTCGTTCATCCATAGTTGCCTGACTCCCCGT
CGTGTAGATAACTACGATACGGGAGGGCTTACCATCTGGCCCCAGTGCTGCAATGATACCGCGAGACCCA
CGCTCACCGGCTCCAGATTTATCAGCAATAAACCAGCCAGCCGGAAGGGCCGAGCGCAGAAGTGGTCCTG
CAACTTTATCCGCCTCCATCCAGTCTATTAATTGTTGCCGGGAAGCTAGAGTAAGTAGTTCGCCAGTTAA
TAGTTTGCGCAACGTTGTTGCCATTGCTGCAGGCATCGTGGTGTCACGCTCGTCGTTTGGTATGGCTTCA
TTCAGCTCCGGTTCCCAACGATCAAGGCGAGTTACATGATCCCCCATGTTGTGCAAAAAAGCGGTTAGCT
CCTTCGGTCCTCCGATCGTTGTCAGAAGTAAGTTGGCCGCAGTGTTATCACTCATGGTTATGGCAGCACT
GCATAATTCTCTTACTGTCATGCCATCCGTAAGATGCTTTTCTGTGACTGGTGAGTACTCAACCAAGTCA
TTCTGAGAATAGTGTATGCGGCGACCGAGTTGCTCTTGCCCGGCGTCAACACGGGATAATACCGCGCCAC
ATAGCAGAACTTTAAAAGTGCTCATCATTGGAAAACGTTCTTCGGGGCGAAAACTCTCAAGGATCTTACC
GCTGTTGAGATCCAGTTCGATGTAACCCACTCGTGCACCCAACTGATCTTCAGCATCTTTTACTTTCACC
AGCGTTTCTGGGTGAGCAAAAACAGGAAGGCAAAATGCCGCAAAAAAGGGAATAAGGGCGACACGGAAAT
GTTGAATACTCATACTCTTCCTTTTTCAATATTATTGAAGCATTTATCAGGGTTATTGTCTCATGAGCGG
ATACATATTTGAATGTATTTAGAAAAATAAACAAATAGGGGTTCCGCGCACATTTCCCCGAAAAGTGCCA
CCTGACGTCTAAGAAACCATTATTATCATGACATTAACCTATAAAAATAGGCGTATCACGAGGCCCTTTC
GT
Features (pLannotate 1.2.2; 11 found; start..end, strand, type, name):
     56..2568    +  promoter       Ac5 promoter: Drosophila melanogaster actin 5C promoter
   2588..2653    +  CDS            N (fragment): REGN_LAMBD - Experimental evidence at protein level: Swiss-Prot protein existence level 1. Plays a role as a transcriptional antitermination factor that allows the virus to initiate its lytic phase. Activates expression of the delayed viral early genes by modifying host RNA polymerase (RNAP) into a form that is resistant to termination signals. This antitermination function requires the host NusA protein which serves to stabilize the interaction between antitermination protein N and host RNA polymerase. From Escherichia phage lambda (Bacteriophage lambda).
   2678..2704    +  CDS            3xHA (fragment): three tandem HA epitope tags
   2717..4471    +  CDS            Rga: RGA_DROME - Also known as Not2 From Drosophila melanogaster (Fruit fly).
   4497..4538    +  CDS            V5 tag: epitope tag from simian virus 5
   4638..4772    -  polyA_signal   SV40 poly(A) signal: SV40 polyadenylation signal
   4795..4879    -  CDS            large T antigen (fragment): large T antigen from SV40 (simian virus 40)
   4880..5350    +  CDS            TcR (fragment): tetracycline efflux protein; tet; confers resistance to tetracycline
   5394..5982    -  rep_origin     ori: high-copy-number ColE1/pMB1/pBR322/pUC origin of replication
   6153..7013    -  CDS            AmpR: β-lactamase; bla; confers resistance to ampicillin, carbenicillin, and related antibiotics
   7014..7118    -  promoter       AmpR promoter: bla
