[The description below was written by a language model from this plasmid's Addgene catalogue record and pLannotate feature annotations shown in this document.]
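Description:
pAc5.1B-lambdaN-HA-DmNot2-mut1-dsRNAres_Q is a 7.2 kb insect expression plasmid for producing a tagged, mutant form of the Drosophila melanogaster protein Not2 (encoded by Regena/Rga, CG2161), a subunit of the CCR4-NOT complex. The catalogue lists the backbone as unknown, although the name and the annotated parts point to a pAc5.1-type vector. It is propagated in E. coli through a ColE1/pUC-type origin and selected with ampicillin via the bla gene and its own promoter. The repository lists it as low copy even though the annotated origin is of the high-copy class. Short fragments of a tetracycline resistance gene and of SV40 large T antigen also appear in the feature table and are probably non-functional backbone remnants.

Expression is driven by the constitutive Drosophila actin 5C promoter and terminated by an SV40 polyadenylation signal. The open reading frame begins with a short fragment of the bacteriophage lambda N protein, followed by an HA epitope (annotated as a partial match to 3xHA) and then the Not2 coding sequence. The lambda N peptide binds BoxB RNA hairpins, so fusions of this kind are typically used in tethering assays that recruit the protein to a BoxB-containing reporter mRNA. The HA tag allows detection. A V5 tag lies downstream of the insert, but the record does not show whether it is translated in frame. The "dsRNAres" label indicates a coding sequence altered to resist dsRNA-mediated knockdown, which suits complementation experiments in cells depleted of the endogenous protein. The nature of the "mut1" mutation is not stated. The depositor notes that the supplied sequence may be theoretical.
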