Addgene plasmid #147277: pAc5.1B-lambdaN-HA-DmNot2-mut1-dsRNAres_Q
Purpose: Insect Expression of DmNot2-mut1-dsRNAres
Depositing lab: Elisa Izaurralde. Depositing organization: Max Planck Institute for Developmental Biology.
Backbone
  Vector backbone: Unknown
  Vector type: Insect Expression
Growth in bacteria
  Bacterial resistance: Ampicillin, 100 μg/mL
  Growth temperature: 37°C
  Growth strain: DH5alpha
  Copy number: Low Copy
Gene/Insert
  Gene/Insert name: DmNot2-mut1-dsRNAres (alt names: regena (rga); CG2138, CG2161)
  Species: D. melanogaster (fly)
  Entrez Gene: Rga (a.k.a. Dmel_CG2161, CG2138, CG2161, Dmel\CG2161, NOT2, Not2, RGA, l(3)03834, not2)
  Cloning method: Unknown
Terms and licenses: Academic/Nonprofit Terms; Industry Terms: Not Available to Industry
Depositor comments: ORF extracted from NCBI NM_169080.1. Plasmids from this collection were made available to the research community and donated after the lab closed. Please note that the sequence provided by the depositing laboratory may be theoretical/predicted or based on Sanger sequencing results. There may be discrepancies between sequencing results obtained by Addgene and the depositor sequence. If an Addgene verified sequence is not available, please contact before placing your order to request that our lab fully sequence the plasmid.
How to cite: pAc5.1B-lambdaN-HA-DmNot2-mut1-dsRNAres_Q was a gift from Elisa Izaurralde (Addgene plasmid # 147277 ; http://n2t.net/addgene:147277 ; RRID:Addgene_147277)
